>Addgene plasmid #221229 | pCMV-TadA8e-PcrA M6 | addgene full sequence | sequence record 461180 | Addgene NGS Result
ATATGCCAAGTACGCCCCCTATTGACGTCAATGACGGTAAATGGCCCGCCTGGCATTATGCCCAGTACAT
GACCTTATGGGACTTTCCTACTTGGCAGTACATCTACGTATTAGTCATCGCTATTACCATGGTGATGCGG
TTTTGGCAGTACATCAATGGGCGTGGATAGCGGTTTGACTCACGGGGATTTCCAAGTCTCCACCCCATTG
ACGTCAATGGGAGTTTGTTTTGGCACCAAAATCAACGGGACTTTCCAAAATGTCGTAACAACTCCGCCCC
ATTGACGCAAATGGGCGGTAGGCGTGTACGGTGGGAGGTCTATATAAGCAGAGCTGGTTTAGTGAACCGT
CAGATCCGCTAGAGATCCGCGGCCGCGAGAGCCGCCACCATGAGTTCTGAGGTGGAGTTTTCCCACGAGT
ACTGGATGAGACATGCCCTGACCCTGGCCAAGAGGGCACGGGATGAGAGGGAGGTGCCTGTGGGAGCCGT
GCTGGTGCTGAACAATAGAGTGATCGGCGAGGGCTGGAACAGAGCCATCGGCCTGCACGACCCAACAGCC
CATGCCGAAATTATGGCCCTGAGACAGGGCGGCCTGGTCATGCAGAACTACAGACTGATTGACGCCACCC
TGTACGTGACATTCGAGCCTTGCGTGATGTGCGCCGGCGCCATGATCCACTCTAGGATCGGCCGCGTGGT
GTTTGGCGTGAGGAACTCAAAAAGAGGCGCCGCAGGCTCCCTGATGAACGTGCTGAACTACCCCGGCATG
AATCACCGCGTCGAAATTACCGAGGGAATCCTGGCAGATGAATGTGCCGCCCTGCTGTGCGATTTCTATC
GGATGCCTAGACAGGTGTTCAATGCTCAGAAGAAGGCCCAGAGCTCCATCAACAGCGGCAGCGAGACTCC
CGGGACCTCAGAGTCCGCCACACCCGAAAGTATGAACTTCCTGTCTGAGCAACTGCTGGCACACCTGAAC
AAGGAGCAGCAAGAAGCTGTGCGGACCACCGAGGGACCTCTGCTGATCATGGCCGGCGCTGGAAGCGGAA
AAACAAGAGTGCTGACACACCGCATCGCCTACCTGATGGCTGAGAAGCACGTGGCCCCTTGGAACATCCT
GGCCATTACCTTTACAAACAAGGCCGCTAGAGAGATGAGAGAAAGAGTGCAGAGCCTCCTGGGAGGCGCC
GCCGAGGACGTGTGGATCAGCACCTTCGCCAGCATGGCCGTGCGGATCCTGAGAAGAGATATCGACAGAA
TCGGCATCAACCGGAACTTCAGCATCCTGGACCCAACAGACCAGCTGAGCGTGATGAAAACCATCCTGAA
AGAAAAGAACATCGACCCCAAGAAATTCGAGCCTAGAACAATCCTGGGCACAATCAGCGCCGCCAAGAAT
GAACTGCTGCCTCCAGAACAGTTTGCGAAGCGGGCCTCCACCTACTATGAGAAAGTGGTGTCTGACGTCT
ACCAGGAGTATCAGCAGCGGCTGCTCAGGTGTCACAGCCTTGACTTCGATGATCTGATCATGACCACAAT
CCAGCTGTTTGACCGGGTCCCCGACGTGCTCCACTACTACCAATACAAGTTTCAGTACATCCACATCGAT
GAGTACCAGGACACAAACAGAGCCCAATACACCCTGGTGAAAAAGCTGGCTGAGCGGTTCCAGAACATCG
CCGCCGTGGGCGACGCCGATCAGTCTATCTACAGATGGCGGGGCGCCGACATCCAGAACATCCTGAGCTT
CGAAAGAGATTACCCCAACGCCAAAGTGATCCTGCTGGAGCAAAATTACCGGAGCACGAAGCGCATCCTG
CAGGCCGCAAACGAGGTGATCGAGCACAACGTGAACAGAAAGCCTAAGCGGATCTGGACCGAGAATCCTG
AGGGCAAGCCCATCCTGTACTACGAGGCCATGAACGAAGCCGACGAGGCCCAGTTCGTGGCCGGCAGAAT
CAGAGAGGCCGTGGAGCGCGGCGAGAGAAGATACCGAGACTTCGCCGTGCTGTACAGAACCAATGCCCAG
TCCAGAGTCATGGAAGAGATGCTGCTGAAGGCCAACATCCCTTACCAGATAGTGGGCGGCGTGAAGTTCT
ACGACAGAAAGGAAATCAAGGACATCCTGGCTTATCTGCGGGTCATCGCAAACCCAGACGACGACTGCAG
CCTGCTGAGAATTATCAACGTTCCTAAAAGAGGCATCGGAGCCTCTACCATCGACAAGCTGGTCCGGTAC
GCCGCCGACCACGAGCTGAGCCTGTTCGAGGCCCTGGGCGAGCTGGAGATGATCGGTCTTGGCGCCAAGG
CCGCTGGGGCCCTGGCCGCCTTCAGAAGCCAGCTGGAACAGTGGACACAGCTGCAGGAGTACGTGAGCGT
GACCGAACTGGTGGAAGAGGTGCTGGACAAGTCTGGCTACCGGGAAATGCTGAAGGCCGAAAGAACCATC
GAAGCCCAGAGCAGACTGGAGAACCTGGATGAGTTCCTGAGCGTGACCAAGCATTTCGAAAACGTGTCCG
ACGACAAGAGCCTGATCGCCTTCCTGACCGATCTGGCTCTGATCAGCGACCTGGACGAGCTGGATGGCAC
CGAGCAGGCCGCCGAG
[285 nt withheld, positions 2607-2891]
AGACGGCAGGCCGGAGCTTCCAGGCCTGCCGTGAGCAGACCCCAGGCCTCTGGCGCTGTGGGCAGCTGGA
AGGTGGGCGATCGGGCAAATCACAGAAAGTGGGGCATCGGAACCGTGGTTTCCGTGCGGGGCGGCGGAGA
TGATCAGGAACTGGACATCGCTTTTCCATCTCCTATCGGCATTAAGAGACTGCTAGCTAAATTCGCCCCT
ATCGAGAAGGTGTCTGGTGGTTCTAAAAGAACCGCCGACGGCAGCGAATTCGAGCCCAAGAAGAAGAGGA
AAGTCTAACCGGTCATCATCACCATCACCATTGAGTTTAAACCCGCTGATCAGCCTCGACTGTGCCTTCT
AGTTGCCAGCCATCTGTTGTTTGCCCCTCCCCCGTGCCTTCCTTGACCCTGGAAGGTGCCACTCCCACTG
TCCTTTCCTAATAAAATGAGGAAATTGCATCGCATTGTCTGAGTAGGTGTCATTCTATTCTGGGGGGTGG
GGTGGGGCAGGACAGCAAGGGGGAGGATTGGGAAGACAATAGCAGGCATGCTGGGGATGCGGTGGGCTCT
ATGGCTTCTGAGGCGGAAAGAACCAGCTGGGGCTCGATACCGTCGACCTCTAGCTAGAGCTTGGCGTAAT
CATGGTCATAGCTGTTTCCTGTGTGAAATTGTTATCCGCTCACAATTCCACACAACATACGAGCCGGAAG
CATAAAGTGTAAAGCCTAGGGTGCCTAATGAGTGAGCTAACTCACATTAATTGCGTTGCGCTCACTGCCC
GCTTTCCAGTCGGGAAACCTGTCGTGCCAGCTGCATTAATGAATCGGCCAACGCGCGGGGAGAGGCGGTT
TGCGTATTGGGCGCTCTTCCGCTTCCTCGCTCACTGACTCGCTGCGCTCGGTCGTTCGGCTGCGGCGAGC
GGTATCAGCTCACTCAAAGGCGGTAATACGGTTATCCACAGAATCAGGGGATAACGCAGGAAAGAACATG
TGAGCAAAAGGCCAGCAAAAGGCCAGGAACCGTAAAAAGGCCGCGTTGCTGGCGTTTTTCCATAGGCTCC
GCCCCCCTGACGAGCATCACAAAAATCGACGCTCAAGTCAGAGGTGGCGAAACCCGACAGGACTATAAAG
ATACCAGGCGTTTCCCCCTGGAAGCTCCCTCGTGCGCTCTCCTGTTCCGACCCTGCCGCTTACCGGATAC
CTGTCCGCCTTTCTCCCTTCGGGAAGCGTGGCGCTTTCTCATAGCTCACGCTGTAGGTATCTCAGTTCGG
TGTAGGTCGTTCGCTCCAAGCTGGGCTGTGTGCACGAACCCCCCGTTCAGCCCGACCGCTGCGCCTTATC
CGGTAACTATCGTCTTGAGTCCAACCCGGTAAGACACGACTTATCGCCACTGGCAGCAGCCACTGGTAAC
AGGATTAGCAGAGCGAGGTATGTAGGCGGTGCTACAGAGTTCTTGAAGTGGTGGCCTAACTACGGCTACA
CTAGAAGAACAGTATTTGGTATCTGCGCTCTGCTGAAGCCAGTTACCTTCGGAAAAAGAGTTGGTAGCTC
TTGATCCGGCAAACAAACCACCGCTGGTAGCGGTGGTTTTTTTGTTTGCAAGCAGCAGATTACGCGCAGA
AAAAAAGGATCTCAAGAAGATCCTTTGATCTTTTCTACGGGGTCTGACGCTCAGTGGAACGAAAACTCAC
GTTAAGGGATTTTGGTCATGAGATTATCAAAAAGGATCTTCACCTAGATCCTTTTAAATTAAAAATGAAG
TTTTAAATCAATCTAAAGTATATATGAGTAAACTTGGTCTGACAGTTACCAATGCTTAATCAGTGAGGCA
CCTATCTCAGCGATCTGTCTATTTCGTTCATCCATAGTTGCCTGACTCCCCGTCGTGTAGATAACTACGA
TACGGGAGGGCTTACCATCTGGCCCCAGTGCTGCAATGATACCGCGAGACCCACGCTCACCGGCTCCAGA
TTTATCAGCAATAAACCAGCCAGCCGGAAGGGCCGAGCGCAGAAGTGGTCCTGCAACTTTATCCGCCTCC
ATCCAGTCTATTAATTGTTGCCGGGAAGCTAGAGTAAGTAGTTCGCCAGTTAATAGTTTGCGCAACGTTG
TTGCCATTGCTACAGGCATCGTGGTGTCACGCTCGTCGTTTGGTATGGCTTCATTCAGCTCCGGTTCCCA
ACGATCAAGGCGAGTTACATGATCCCCCATGTTGTGCAAAAAAGCGGTTAGCTCCTTCGGTCCTCCGATC
GTTGTCAGAAGTAAGTTGGCCGCAGTGTTATCACTCATGGTTATGGCAGCACTGCATAATTCTCTTACTG
TCATGCCATCCGTAAGATGCTTTTCTGTGACTGGTGAGTACTCAACCAAGTCATTCTGAGAATAGTGTAT
GCGGCGACCGAGTTGCTCTTGCCCGGCGTCAATACGGGATAATACCGCGCCACATAGCAGAACTTTAAAA
GTGCTCATCATTGGAAAACGTTCTTCGGGGCGAAAACTCTCAAGGATCTTACCGCTGTTGAGATCCAGTT
CGATGTAACCCACTCGTGCACCCAACTGATCTTCAGCATCTTTTACTTTCACCAGCGTTTCTGGGTGAGC
AAAAACAGGAAGGCAAAATGCCGCAAAAAAGGGAATAAGGGCGACACGGAAATGTTGAATACTCATACTC
TTCCTTTTTCAATATTATTGAAGCATTTATCAGGGTTATTGTCTCATGAGCGGATACATATTTGAATGTA
TTTAGAAAAATAAACAAATAGGGGTTCCGCGCACATTTCCCCGAAAAGTGCCACCTGACGTCGACGGATC
GGGAGATCGATCTCCCGATCCCCTAGGGTCGACTCTCAGTACAATCTGCTCTGATGCCGCATAGTTAAGC
CAGTATCTGCTCCCTGCTTGTGTGTTGGAGGTCGCTGAGTAGTGCGCGAGCAAAATTTAAGCTACAACAA
GGCAAGGCTTGACCGACAATTGCATGAAGAATCTGCTTAGGGTTAGGCGTTTTGCGCTGCTTCGCGATGT
ACGGGCCAGATATACGCGTTGACATTGATTATTGACTAGTTATTAATAGTAATCAATTACGGGGTCATTA
GTTCATAGCCCATATATGGAGTTCCGCGTTACATAACTTACGGTAAATGGCCCGCCTGGCTGACCGCCCA
ACGACCCCCGCCCATTGACGTCAATAATGACGTATGTTCCCATAGTAACGCCAATAGGGACTTTCCATTG
ACGTCAATGGGTGGAGTATTTACGGTAAACTGCCCACTTGGCAGTACATCAAGTGTATC
Features (pLannotate 1.2.2; 16 found; start..end, strand, type, name):
    132..335     +  promoter       CMV promoter: human cytomegalovirus (CMV) immediate early promoter
    396..887     +  CDS            tadA: TADA_ECOLI - Also known as yfhC. Experimental evidence at protein level: Swiss-Prot protein existence level 1. Catalyzes the deamination of adenosine to inosine at the wobble position 34 of tRNA(Arg2). Essential for cell viability. From Escherichia coli (strain K12).
    894..941     +  CDS            ABE(7.10) (fragment): adenine base editor comprising wild-type E. coli TadA fused to the evolved TadA*(7.10) mutant (Gaudelli et al., 2017)
    942..3113    +  CDS            pcrA (sequence partly withheld): PCRA_GEOSE - Experimental evidence at protein level: Swiss-Prot protein existence level 1. DNA helicase. Has a broad nucleotide specificity, even being able to hydrolyze ethenonucleotides, and is able to couple the hydrolysis to unwinding of DNA substrates. It is a 3'-5' helicase but at high protein concentrations it can also displace a substrate with a 5' tail. Preferred substrate being one with both single and double- stranded regions of DNA. From Geobacillus stearothermophilus (Bacillus stearothermophilus).
   3231..3455    +  polyA_signal   bGH poly(A) signal: bovine growth hormone polyadenylation signal
   3459..3480    +  promoter       SV40 promoter (fragment): SV40 enhancer and early promoter
   3485..3501    +  misc_feature   MCS (fragment): pBluescript multiple cloning site
   3550..3566    -  protein_bind   lac operator: The lac repressor binds to the lac operator to inhibit transcription in E. coli. This inhibition can be relieved by adding lactose or isopropyl-β-D-thiogalactopyranoside (IPTG). lac repressor encoded by lacI
   3574..3604    -  promoter       lac promoter: promoter for the E. coli lac operon
   3619..3640    -  protein_bind   CAP binding site: CAP binding activates transcription in the presence of cAMP. E. coli catabolite activator protein
   3653..3745    -  CDS            lacI (fragment): lac repressor; lacI; The lac repressor binds to the lac operator to inhibit transcription in E. coli. This inhibition can be relieved by adding lactose or isopropyl-β-D-thiogalactopyranoside (IPTG).
   3928..4516    -  rep_origin     ori: high-copy-number ColE1/pMB1/pBR322/pUC origin of replication
   4687..5547    -  CDS            AmpR: β-lactamase; bla; confers resistance to ampicillin, carbenicillin, and related antibiotics
   5548..5652    -  promoter       AmpR promoter: bla
   5723..5767    -  misc_feature   bom (fragment): basis of mobility region from pBR322
   5922..131     +  enhancer       CMV enhancer (across the origin): human cytomegalovirus immediate early enhancer
