[The description below was written by a language model from this plasmid's Addgene catalogue record and pLannotate feature annotations shown in this document.]
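Description:
pCMV-TadA8e-PcrA M6 is a 6,170-nt mammalian expression plasmid built on a pCMV backbone. It encodes a synthetic fusion of an evolved adenine deaminase with a bacterial DNA helicase. In E. coli it is maintained through a high-copy ColE1/pUC-type origin and selected with ampicillin via the β-lactamase gene and its native promoter. Short remnants of lac regulatory elements (lac promoter, operator, CAP site, a lacI fragment), a bom fragment, a small SV40 promoter fragment and a trace of a multiple cloning site are backbone leftovers with no evident role in expression. No mammalian selection marker is annotated, so the plasmid appears suited to transient transfection.

The expression cassette is driven by the human CMV immediate-early enhancer and promoter and terminated by the bovine growth hormone polyadenylation signal. The open reading frame begins with a TadA-derived domain, annotated by homology to E. coli tRNA adenosine deaminase and named TadA8e in the record. A short segment follows that matches adenine base editor sequence and most likely serves as the inter-domain linker. The last annotated domain is PcrA, a 3'-5' DNA helicase matched to the Geobacillus stearothermophilus protein. The "M6" designation indicates a particular PcrA variant, but the record does not say which mutations it carries. About 100 nt between the end of the PcrA match and the poly(A) signal is unannotated, and its content is not stated.

The associated publication describes helicase-assisted continuous editing for programmable mutagenesis of endogenous genomes. That title suggests the helicase carries the deaminase along DNA so that adenine deamination introduces mutations across a stretch of a target locus. The record does not specify how the fusion is directed to that locus.
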