Addgene plasmid #221229: pCMV-TadA8e-PcrA M6
Depositing lab: Fei Chen. Publication: Helicase-assisted continuous editing for programmable mutagenesis of endogenous genomes. Chen XD, Chen Z, Wythes G, Zhang Y, Orr BC, Sun G, Chao YK, Navarro Torres A, Thao K, Vallurupalli M, Sun J, Borji M, Tkacik E, Chen H, Bernstein BE, Chen F. Science. 2024 Oct 11;386(6718):eadn5876. doi: 10.1126/science.adn5876. Epub 2024 Oct 11. PubMed 39388570.
Backbone
  Vector backbone: pCMV
  Vector type: Mammalian Expression
Growth in bacteria
  Bacterial resistance: Ampicillin, 100 μg/mL
  Growth temperature: 30°C
  Growth strain: NEB Stable
  Copy number: High Copy
Gene/Insert
  Gene/Insert name: TadA8e-PcrA M6
  Species: Synthetic
  Cloning method: Gibson Cloning
Terms and licenses: Academic/Nonprofit Terms; Industry Terms: Not Available to Industry
Depositor comments: Internal lab identifier DC649. Please visit https://doi.org/10.1101/2024.02.01.577593 for bioRxiv preprint.
How to cite: pCMV-TadA8e-PcrA M6 was a gift from Fei Chen (Addgene plasmid # 221229 ; http://n2t.net/addgene:221229 ; RRID:Addgene_221229)
